>Addgene plasmid #26517 | pJC103.6-npy-2 | addgene partial sequence | sequence record 32723 | 26517 with SP6
TATTGTTGCATTGTTGACGGTTTTCAATTGTTTTTCTGCGATGGAAGATGACACAAAATCTCTGGCAGAA
TTGAAAAATTTGCTTTCCGATTTAAATGAAGAATATTTAATTGCCGGCCGTCCAAGATTTGGAAAGCGCA
ACATGATATTCAAAAGAAGTGCAAATCCTCTGAAATGGATGACATTGTGAAAAATACATTCAAAATGTTA
ACAATCAATAATCTGATTTATTTGTAATAAAAATATTGGAAATCGTAAACAAAAAAAAAACCTATAGTGA
GTCGTATTAATTCTGTGCTCGCAAGGTCTCCCTTTAGTGAGGGTTAATTCTCCCTATAGTGAGTCGTATT
AGGATCCGGCGCGCCTAGCATAACCCCTTGGGGCCTCTAAACGGGTCTTGAGGGGTTTTTTGACGCGTCG
ATTTCGGCCTATTGGTTAAAAAATGAGCTGATTTAACAAAAATTTAACGCGAATTTTAACAAAATTCAGG
GCGCAAGGGCTGCTAAAGGAAGCGGAACACGTAGAAAGCCAGTCCGCAGAAACGGTGCTGACCCCGGATG
AATGTCAGCTACTGGGCTATCTGGACAAGGGAAAACGCAAGCGCAAAGAGAAAGCAGGTAGCTTGCAGTG
GGCTTACATGGCGATAGCTAGACTGGGCGGTTTTATGGACAGCAA
