[The description below was written by a language model from this plasmid's Addgene catalogue record.]
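Description:
pJC103.6-npy-2 is an RNAi-type plasmid built on the pJC53.2 backbone (about 3.2 kb without insert) that carries a fragment of npy-2, a neuropeptide Y-like prohormone gene from the planarian Schmidtea mediterranea. It is maintained in standard E. coli cloning strains as a high-copy plasmid and is selected with both ampicillin and kanamycin, indicating that the backbone carries two resistance markers. The origin of replication is not named in the record.

The insert was placed into the vector through Eam1105I sites on both sides, and both sites were destroyed during cloning. This enzyme leaves single-nucleotide 3' overhangs, so the arrangement is consistent with direct TA-style ligation of a PCR product, although the record does not spell this out. Sequencing primers are listed as SP6 on the 5' side and T3 on the 3' side, which implies that phage RNA polymerase promoter sequences flank the cloning site. Flanking phage promoters allow in vitro transcription from either strand, which is useful for making sense or antisense riboprobes and for generating double-stranded RNA. However, no feature table is provided, so the complete promoter and terminator layout, the insert length and the insert orientation cannot be confirmed here.

The plasmid comes from a genome-wide study of peptide hormones in planarians and their role in germline development. Given that context and the RNAi vector classification, it is suited to producing npy-2 templates for knockdown experiments and probably for expression analysis by in situ hybridisation.
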