Addgene plasmid #26517: pJC103.6-npy-2
Depositing lab: Phillip Newmark. Depositing organization: University of Illinois at Urbana-Champaign. Publication: Genome-wide analyses reveal a role for peptide hormones in planarian germline development. Collins JJ, Hou X, Romanova EV, Lambrus BG, Miller CM, Saberi A, Sweedler JV, Newmark PA. PLoS Biol. 2010 . 8(10):e1000509. 10.1371/journal.pbio.1000509 PubMed 20967238.
Backbone
  Vector backbone: pJC53.2
  Backbone size w/o insert (bp): 3240
  Vector type: RNAi
Growth in bacteria
  Bacterial resistance: Ampicillin and Kanamycin, 100 & 50 μg/mL
  Growth temperature: 37°C
  Growth strain: DH5alpha
  Copy number: High Copy
Gene/Insert
  Gene/Insert name: npy-2
  Species: S. mediterranea (planarian)
  GenBank ID: BK007019
  Cloning method: Restriction Enzyme; 5′ cloning site Eam1105I (destroyed during cloning); 3′ cloning site Eam1105I (destroyed during cloning)
  Sequencing primers: 5′ Sp6; 3′ T3
Terms and licenses: Academic/Nonprofit Terms; Industry Terms: Not Available to Industry
How to cite: pJC103.6-npy-2 was a gift from Phillip Newmark (Addgene plasmid # 26517 ; http://n2t.net/addgene:26517 ; RRID:Addgene_26517)
